>Addgene plasmid #157366 | pD649-HAsp-FAM187A-COMP5AP-AviTag-9xHis | depositor full sequence | sequence record 303841 | Full Sequence
TTTCAATATTATTGAAGCATTTATCAGGGTTATTGTCTCATGAGCGGATACATATTTGAATGTATTTAGA
AAAATAAACAAATAGGGGTCAGTGTTACAACCAATTAACCAATTCTGAACATTATCGCGAGCCCATTTAT
ACCTGAATATGGCTCATAACACCCCTTGCTCATGACCAAAATCCCTTAACGTGAGTTACGCGCGCGTCGT
TCCACTGAGCGTCAGACCCCGTAGAAAAGATCAAAGGATCTTCTTGAGATCCTTTTTTTCTGCGCGTAAT
CTGCTGCTTGCAAACAAAAAAACCACCGCTACCAGCGGTGGTTTGTTTGCCGGATCAAGAGCTACCAACT
CTTTTTCCGAAGGTAACTGGCTTCAGCAGAGCGCAGATACCAAATACTGTTCTTCTAGTGTAGCCGTAGT
TAGCCCACCACTTCAAGAACTCTGTAGCACCGCCTACATACCTCGCTCTGCTAATCCTGTTACCAGTGGC
TGCTGCCAGTGGCGATAAGTCGTGTCTTACCGGGTTGGACTCAAGACGATAGTTACCGGATAAGGCGCAG
CGGTCGGGCTGAACGGGGGGTTCGTGCACACAGCCCAGCTTGGAGCGAACGACCTACACCGAACTGAGAT
ACCTACAGCGTGAGCTATGAGAAAGCGCCACGCTTCCCGAAGGGAGAAAGGCGGACAGGTATCCGGTAAG
CGGCAGGGTCGGAACAGGAGAGCGCACGAGGGAGCTTCCAGGGGGAAACGCCTGGTATCTTTATAGTCCT
GTCGGGTTTCGCCACCTCTGACTTGAGCGTCGATTTTTGTGATGCTCGTCAGGGGGGCGGAGCCTATGGA
AAAACGCCAGCAACGCGGCCTTTTTACGGTTCCTGGCCTTTTGCTGGCCTTTTGCTCACATGTTCTTTCC
TGCGTTATCCCCTGATTCTGTGGATAACCGTATTACCGCCTTTGAGTGAGCTGATACCGCTCGCCGCAGC
CGAACGACCGAGCGCAGCGAGTCAGTGAGCGAGGAAGCGGAAGGCGAGAGTAGGGAACTGCCAGGCATCA
AACTAAGCAGAAGGCCCCTGACGGATGGCCTTTTTGCGTTTCTACAAACTCTTTCTGTGTTGTAAAACGA
CGGCCAGTCTTAAGCTCGGGCCCCCTGGGCGGTTCTGATAACGAGTAATCGTTAATCCGCAAATAACGTA
AAAACCCGCTTCGGCGGGTTTTTTTATGGGGGGAGTTTAGGGAAAGAGCATTTGTCAGAATATTTAAGGG
CGCCTGTCACTTTGCTTGATATATGAGAATTATTTAACCTTATAAATGAGAAAAAAGCAACGCACTTTAA
ATAAGATACGTTGCTTTTTCGATTGATGAACACCTATAATTAAACTATTCATCTATTATTTATGATTTTT
TGTATATACAATATTTCTAGTTTGTTAAAGAGAATTAAGAAAATAAATCTCGAAAATAATAAAGGGAAAA
TCAGTTTTTGATATCAAAATTATACATGTCAACGATAATACAAAATATAATACAAACTATAAGATGTTAT
CAGTATTTATTATCATTTAGAATAAATTTTGTGTCGCCCTTAATTGTGAGCGGATAACAATTACGAGCTT
CATGCACAGTGGCGTTGACTCAATATTGGCCATTAGCCATATTATTCATTGGTTATATAGCATAAATCAA
TATTGGCTATTGGCCATTGCATACGTTGTATCTATATCATAATATGTACATTTATATTGGCTCATGTCCA
ATATGACCGCCATGTTGGCATTGATTATTGACTAGTTATTAATAGTAATCAATTACGGGGTCATTAGTTC
ATAGCCCATATATGGAGTTCCGCGTTACATAACTTACGGTAAATGGCCCGCCTGGCTGACCGCCCAACGA
CCCCCGCCCATTGACGTCAATAATGACGTATGTTCCCATAGTAACGCCAATAGGGACTTTCCATTGACGT
CAATGGGTGGAGTATTTACGGTAAACTGCCCACTTGGCAGTACATCAAGTGTATCATATGCCAAGTACGC
CCCCTATTGACGTCAATGACGGTAAATGGCCCGCCTGGCATTATGCCCAGTACATGACCTTATGGGACTT
TCCTACTTGGCAGTACATCTACGTATTAGTCATCGCTATTACCATGGTGATGCGGTTTTGGCAGTACATC
AATGGGCGTGGATAGCGGTTTGACTCACGGGGATTTCCAAGTCTCCACCCCATTGACGTCAATGGGAGTT
TGTTTTGGCACCAAAATCAACGGGACTTTCCAAAATGTCGTAACAACTCCGCCCCATTGACGCAAATGGG
CGGTAGGCGTGTACGGTGGGAGGTCTATATAAGCAGAGCTCGTTTAGTGAACCGTCAGATCGCCTGGAGA
CGCCATCCACGCTGTTTTGACCTCCATAGAAGACACCGGGACCGATCCAGCCTCCGCGGCCGGGAACGGT
GCATTGGAACGCGGATTCCCCGTGCCAAGAGTGACGTAAGTACCGCCTATAGAGTCTATAGGCCCACCCC
CTTGGCTTCGTTAGAACGCGGCTACAATTAATACATAACCTTATGTATCATACACATACGATTTAGGTGA
CACTATAGAATAACATCCACTTTGCCTTTCTCTCCACAGGTGTCCACTCCCAGGTCCAACTGCACCTCGG
TTCTATCGAAAACGCGCCTGCTAGCGCCACCATGAAGACCATCATTGCCCTGAGCTACATCTTCTGCCTG
GTGTTCGCTGCGGCCGCCTTTGAGATCGTGGAAAAAGAGAACATCTTCCAGCGGACCCCTTGTCCTGCCT
TCCTGATGTTTGAGAACGCCGCCTACCTGGCCGACATGAGCTTCGAACTGCCTTGCCACTGCAAGCCCGA
AGAGGTGCCAGCCGTCGTGTGGTTCTATCAGAAGCACCTGGGCAGCAGCCACACCAAGGTGCTGACCGAT
TTCGACGGCAGAGTGCTGACAGAGGCCGCTCAAGTTCGCGTGGGCAGCGATATGCTGACCAGATTCAGCA
TCAGAATGTTCAGCCTGCTGGTGTTCAGAGCCCAGAGCGAGGATAGCGGCCTGTACTTCTGTGGCACCAG
AAAGGGCGACTACTTCTACGCCTACGACGTGGACATCCAGAACAGCGAAGGCATGGTGGCCACATTCCAG
GATAAGGGCCAAGAGCCTTTCGCCGACGAGTACTACGGACATCTGCACGTGTTCACCACCTTTTGGGAGT
GGACCCCATGCGACAGATGTGGCGTTAGAGGCGAGCAGTGGCGGATCGGCCTGTGTTATCTGCAGAGCCC
TGATCTGAGCCCCAGATACCTGAAGGCCGTGCCTGATGTGGTGTCCTGTGGAAGCAGAGCCGTGCCTCGG
AAGCTGAGAACAAAGGCCAGAGATCACACCCCTGAGGTGCTCGTGCGAAGCTGTCTGGTGCCTTGCGAAA
AGACCAAGACCATCAGAGAAGGCGTGCTGGCCATCATCAACTACGTGTCCAAAGTGGGCTCCAGACCATG
GGTCCCACAGGTGCCAATCCAGTTCCACCAGCAGAGACTCGGCCACGGCCTGATCATTTCTTGCCCTGGC
GCTAGACCTGAACACGCCGTGGCTTGGGACAAAGACCGGCAGCACCTGTACAGAACACAGTATCTGAAGG
GCGTGAACCGGTCCATGCGGGTGTTCATCGATCACGGCAACCAGCTGCACATCCGGTTCACCCAGCTGGA
CGACAGAGGCATCTACTACTGTTGGAGACAGGGCGTTCTGGTGGCCGGCTTTAGACTGGGAGTGACCAGC
CACGGACACTACCCTGCCAGCTTCAGCGACCCCGAGACAAGATCTGGCGCGCCGGAAGATCAAGTTGATC
CAAGATTGATTGATGGCAAGGGCGGATCTCTGGAGGTGCTGTTCCAGGGACCAGGCGGAAGCGGCAATCC
CGGCGGCGATCTGGCCCCCCAGATGCTGCGCGAGCTGCAGGAGACCAATGCCGCCCTGCAGGACGTGCGC
GAGCTGCTGCGCCACCGCGTGAAGGAGATCACCTTCCTGAAGAACACCGTGATGGAGTGCGACGCCTGCG
GTATGCAGCCCTCTAGAGGCTCCGGCTCCATCATCCCAGTTGAGGAGGAGAACCCGGACTTCTGGAACCG
CGAGGCAGCCGAGGCCCTGGGTGCCGCCAAGAAGCTGCAGCCTGCACAGACAGCCGCCAAGAACCTCATC
ATCTTCCTGGGCGATGGGATGGGGGTGTCTACGGTGACAGCTGCCAGGATCCTAAAAGGGCAGAAGAAGG
ACAAACTGGGGCCTGAGATACCCCTGGCCATGGACCGCTTCCCATATGTGGCTCTGTCCAAGACATACAA
TGTAGACAAACATGTGCCAGACAGTGGAGCCACAGCCACGGCCTACCTGTGCGGGGTCAAGGGCAACTTC
CAGACCATTGGCTTGAGTGCAGCCGCCCGCTTTAACCAGTGCAACACGACACGCGGCAACGAGGTCATCT
CCGTGATGAATCGGGCCAAGAAAGCAGGGAAGTCAGTGGGAGTGGTAACCACCACACGAGTGCAGCACGC
CTCGCCAGCCGGCACCTACGCCCACACGGTGAACCGCAACTGGTACTCGGACGCCGACGTGCCTGCCTCG
GCCCGCCAGGAGGGGTGCCAGGACATCGCTACGCAGCTCATCTCCAACATGGACATTGACGTGATCCTAG
GTGGAGGCCGAAAGTACATGTTTCGCATGGGAACCCCAGACCCTGAGTACCCAGATGACTACAGCCAAGG
TGGGACCAGGCTGGACGGGAAGAATCTGGTGCAGGAATGGCTGGCGAAGCGCCAGGGTGCCCGGTATGTG
TGGAACCGCACTGAGCTCATGCAGGCTTCCCTGGACCCGTCTGTGACCCATCTCATGGGTCTCTTTGAGC
CTGGAGACATGAAATACGAGATCCACCGAGACTCCACACTGGACCCCTCCCTGATGGAGATGACAGAGGC
TGCCCTGCGCCTGCTGAGCAGGAACCCCCGCGGCTTCTTCCTCTTCGTGGAGGGTGGTCGCATCGACCAT
GGTCATCATGAAAGCAGGGCTTACCGGGCACTGACTGAGACGATCATGTTCGACGACGCCATTGAGAGGG
CGGGCCAGCTCACCAGCGAGGAGGACACGCTGAGCCTCGTCACTGCCGACCACTCCCACGTCTTCTCCTT
CGGAGGCTACCCCCTGCGAGGGAGCTCCATCTTCGGGCTGGCCCCTGGCAAGGCCCGGGACAGGAAGGCC
TACACGGTCCTCCTATACGGAAACGGTCCAGGCTATGTGCTCAAGGACGGCGCCCGGCCGGATGTTACCG
AGAGCGAGAGCGGGAGCCCCGAGTATCGGCAGCAGTCAGCAGTGCCCCTGGACGAAGAGACCCACGCAGG
CGAGGACGTGGCGGTGTTCGCGCGCGGCCCGCAGGCGCACCTGGTTCACGGCGTGCAGGAGCAGACCTTC
ATAGCGCACGTCATGGCCTTCGCCGCCTGCCTGGAGCCCTACACCGCCTGCGACCTGGCGCCCCCCGCCG
GCACCACCGACGCCGCGCACCCGGGTGGCGGAGGACTGAACGACATCTTCGAGGCTCAGAAAATCGAATG
GCACGAACATCACCATCACCATCACCATCACCATTAAGGCCGGCCTGTAGTCACTGGCACAACGCGTTAC
CCGGTAAGCCAATCGGGTATACACGGTCGTCATACTGCAGACAGGGTTCTTCTACTTTGCAAGATAGTCT
TGAGTAGTAAAATAAATAGATAGAGAAAATCAGCCTCGACTGTGCCTTCTAGTTGCCAGCCATCTGTTGT
TTGCCCCTCCCCCGTGCCTTCCTTGACCCTGGAAGGTGCCACTCCCACTGTCCTTTCCTAATAAAATGAG
GAAATTGCATCACAACACTCAACCCTATCTCGGTCTATTCTTTTGATTTATAAGGGATTTTGCCGATTTC
GGCCTATTGGTTAAAAAATGAGCTGATTTAACAAAAATTTAACGCGAATTAATTCTGTGGAATGTGTGTC
AGTTAGGGTGTGGAAAGTCCCCAGGCTCCCCAGCAGGCAGAAGTATGCAAAGCATGCATCTCAATTAGTC
AGCAACCAGGTGTGGAAAGTCCCCAGGCTCCCCAGCAGGCAGAAGTATGCAAAGCATGCATCTCAATTAG
TCAGCAACCATAGTCCCGCCCCTAACTCCGCCCATCCCGCCCCTAACTCCGCCCAGTTCCGCCCATTCTC
CGCCCCATGGCTGACTAATTTTTTTTATTTATGCAGAGGCCGAGGCCGCCTCTGCCTCTGAGCTATTCCA
GAAGTAGTGAGGAGGCTTTTTTGGAGGCCTAGGCTTTTGCAAAAAGCTCCCGGGAGCTTGTATATCCATT
TTCGGATCTGATCAGCACGTGTTGACAATTAATCATCGGCATAGTATATCGGCATAGTATAATACGACAA
GGTGAGGAACTAAACCATGACCGAGTACAAGCCCACGGTGCGCCTCGCCACCCGCGACGACGTCCCCAGG
GCCGTACGCACCCTCGCCGCCGCGTTCGCCGACTACCCCGCCACGCGCCACACCGTCGATCCGGACCGCC
ACATCGAGCGGGTCACCGAGCTGCAAGAACTCTTCCTCACGCGCGTCGGGCTCGACATCGGCAAGGTGTG
GGTCGCGGACGACGGCGCCGCGGTGGCGGTCTGGACCACGCCGGAGAGCGTCGAAGCGGGGGCGGTGTTC
GCCGAGATCGGCCCGCGCATGGCCGAGTTGAGCGGTTCCCGGCTGGCCGCGCAGCAACAGATGGAAGGCC
TCCTGGCGCCGCACCGGCCCAAGGAGCCCGCGTGGTTCCTGGCCACCGTCGGCGTCTCGCCCGACCACCA
GGGCAAGGGTCTGGGCAGCGCCGTCGTGCTCCCCGGAGTGGAGGCGGCCGAGCGCGCCGGGGTGCCCGCC
TTCCTGGAGACATCCGCGCCCCGCAACCTCCCCTTCTACGAGCGGCTCGGCTTCACCGTCACCGCCGACG
TCGAGGTGCCCGAAGGACCGCGCACCTGGTGCATGACCCGCAAGCCCGGTGCCTGACACGTGCTACGAGA
TTTCGATTCCACCGCCGCCTTCTATGAAAGGTTGGGCTTCGGAATCGTTTTCCGGGACGCCGGCTGGATG
ATCCTCCAGCGCGGGGATCTCATGCTGGAGTTCTTCGCCCACCCCAACTTGTTTATTGCAGCTTATAATG
GTTACAAATAAAGCAATAGCATCACAAATTTCACAAATAAAGCATTTTTTTCACTGCATTCTAGTTGTGG
TTTGTCCAAACTCATCAATGTATCTTATCATGTCTGTATACCGTCGACCTCTAGCTAGAGCTTGGCGTAA
TCATGGTCATTACCAATGCTTAATCAGTGAGGCACCTATCTCAGCGATCTGTCTATTTCGTTCATCCATA
GTTGCCTGACTCCCCGTCGTGTAGATAACTACGATACGGGAGGGCTTACCATCTGGCCCCAGCGCTGCGA
TGATACCGCGAGAACCACGCTCACCGGCTCCGGATTTATCAGCAATAAACCAGCCAGCCGGAAGGGCCGA
GCGCAGAAGTGGTCCTGCAACTTTATCCGCCTCCATCCAGTCTATTAATTGTTGCCGGGAAGCTAGAGTA
AGTAGTTCGCCAGTTAATAGTTTGCGCAACGTTGTTGCCATCGCTACAGGCATCGTGGTGTCACGCTCGT
CGTTTGGTATGGCTTCATTCAGCTCCGGTTCCCAACGATCAAGGCGAGTTACATGATCCCCCATGTTGTG
CAAAAAAGCGGTTAGCTCCTTCGGTCCTCCGATCGTTGTCAGAAGTAAGTTGGCCGCAGTGTTATCACTC
ATGGTTATGGCAGCACTGCATAATTCTCTTACTGTCATGCCATCCGTAAGATGCTTTTCTGTGACTGGTG
AGTACTCAACCAAGTCATTCTGAGAATAGTGTATGCGGCGACCGAGTTGCTCTTGCCCGGCGTCAATACG
GGATAATACCGCGCCACATAGCAGAACTTTAAAAGTGCTCATCATTGGAAAACGTTCTTCGGGGCGAAAA
CTCTCAAGGATCTTACCGCTGTTGAGATCCAGTTCGATGTAACCCACTCGTGCACCCAACTGATCTTCAG
CATCTTTTACTTTCACCAGCGTTTCTGGGTGAGCAAAAACAGGAAGGCAAAATGCCGCAAAAAAGGGAAT
AAGGGCGACACGGAAATGTTGAATACTCATATTCTTCCTT
Features (pLannotate 1.2.2; 24 found; start..end, strand, type, name):
    119..143     -  CDS            KanR (fragment): aminoglycoside phosphotransferase; aph(3')-Ia; confers resistance to kanamycin
    254..842     +  rep_origin     ori: high-copy-number ColE1/pMB1/pBR322/pUC origin of replication
   1067..1084    +  terminator     rrnB T2 terminator (fragment): transcription terminator T2 from the E. coli rrnB gene
   1109..1128    -  CDS            lacZα (fragment): LacZα fragment of β-galactosidase; lacZ fragment
   1584..1600    +  protein_bind   lac operator: The lac repressor binds to the lac operator to inhibit transcription in E. coli. This inhibition can be relieved by adding lactose or isopropyl-β-D-thiogalactopyranoside (IPTG). lac repressor encoded by lacI
   1843..2146    +  enhancer       CMV enhancer: human cytomegalovirus immediate early enhancer
   2147..2350    +  promoter       CMV promoter: human cytomegalovirus (CMV) immediate early promoter
   2486..2529    +  intron         CMV intron (fragment): modified intron A from human cytomegalovirus
   2581..2599    +  promoter       SP6 promoter: promoter for bacteriophage SP6 RNA polymerase
   2603..2640    +  CDS            IgH signal sequence (fragment): signal sequence from the mouse immunoglobulin heavy chain variable region
   2746..3825    +  CDS            FAM187A (fragment): F187A_BOVIN - Experimental evidence at transcript level: Swiss-Prot protein existence level 2. From Bos taurus (Bovine).
   3922..4101    +  CDS            Comp (fragment): COMP_RAT - Experimental evidence at protein level: Swiss-Prot protein existence level 1. May play a role in the structural integrity of cartilage via its interaction with other extracellular matrix proteins such as the collagens and fibronectin. Can mediate the interaction of chondrocytes with the cartilage extracellular matrix through interaction with cell surface integrin receptors. Could play a role in the pathogenesis of osteoarthritis. Potent suppressor of apoptosis in both primary chondrocytes and transformed cells. Suppresses apoptosis by blocking the activation of caspase-3 and by indu
   4089..5541    +  CDS            SEAP (fragment): secreted alkaline phosphatase from human placenta The natural enzyme has a C-terminal transmembrane sequence that is replaced by a GPI anchor.
   5566..5607    +  CDS            AviTag™ (fragment): peptide tag that allows for enzymatic biotinylation
   5611..5634    +  CDS            8xHis: 8xHis affinity tag
   5780..5891    +  polyA_signal   bGH poly(A) signal: bovine growth hormone polyadenylation signal
   5892..6000    +  rep_origin     f1 ori (fragment): f1 bacteriophage origin of replication; arrow indicates direction of (+) strand synthesis
   6014..6343    +  promoter       SV40 promoter: SV40 enhancer and early promoter
   6391..6438    +  promoter       EM7 promoter: synthetic bacterial promoter&nbsp
   6457..7056    +  CDS            PuroR (fragment): puromycin N-acetyltransferase; pac from Streptomyces; confers resistance to puromycin
   7066..7191    +  CDS            ble (fragment): BLE_KLEPN - Experimental evidence at protein level: Swiss-Prot protein existence level 1. Binding protein with a strong affinity to the bleomycin family of antibiotics. Binds to CL990; an antimitotic-antibiotic compound. From Klebsiella pneumoniae.
   7186..7307    +  polyA_signal   SV40 poly(A) signal: SV40 polyadenylation signal
   7360..8220    -  CDS            AmpR: β-lactamase; bla; confers resistance to ampicillin, carbenicillin, and related antibiotics
   8223..89      -  promoter       AmpR promoter (fragment) (across the origin): bla
