[The description below was written by a language model from this plasmid's Addgene catalogue record and pLannotate feature annotations shown in this document.]
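Description:
pD649-HAsp-FAM187A-COMP5AP-AviTag-9xHis is a mammalian expression plasmid built on the pD649 backbone for producing the extracellular domain of the human cell-surface protein FAM187A as a secreted, multimerised fusion protein. It is propagated in E. coli as a high-copy plasmid through a ColE1/pUC-type origin and selected with ampicillin via the β-lactamase gene. The annotation also shows an SV40 early/EM7 promoter cassette driving a puromycin N-acetyltransferase coding sequence followed by an SV40 polyadenylation signal, which could in principle allow puromycin selection in mammalian cells, although the record does not describe that use. Several short annotated fragments (KanR, lacZα, ble, f1 ori) appear to be backbone remnants rather than functional elements.

The expression unit is driven by the CMV enhancer and immediate-early promoter, with a piece of CMV intron A and an SP6 promoter just upstream of the coding region. The open reading frame begins with a secretion leader, which the plasmid name calls HAsp but which the automated annotation matches partially to an immunoglobulin heavy chain signal sequence. The roughly 1.1 kb FAM187A ectodomain follows, cloned between retained NotI and AscI sites; the software labels it by its bovine homologue, but the catalogue gives the species as human. Downstream lie the coiled-coil pentamerisation domain of cartilage oligomeric matrix protein, placental alkaline phosphatase, an AviTag for enzymatic biotinylation and a polyhistidine tag (9xHis by name, annotated as 8xHis), ending at a bGH polyadenylation signal. Pentamerisation raises binding avidity, and the phosphatase provides an enzymatic readout. The construct belongs to a collection used to map extracellular protein-protein interactions among human immunoglobulin superfamily proteins. The depositor notes that some plasmids in the collection may carry an IS4-like transposase insertion upstream of the CMV promoter.
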