Addgene plasmid #157366: pD649-HAsp-FAM187A-COMP5AP-AviTag-9xHis
Purpose: Mammalian expression of cell-surface protein extracellular domain fused to COMP5AP-AviTag-9xHis. Protein is secreted from cells.
Depositing lab: Chris Garcia. Depositing organization: Stanford University. Publication: A Human IgSF Cell-Surface Interactome Reveals a Complex Network of Protein-Protein Interactions. Wojtowicz WM, Vielmetter J, Fernandes RA, Siepe DH, Eastman CL, Chisholm GB, Cox S, Klock H, Anderson PW, Rue SM, Miller JJ, Glaser SM, Bragstad ML, Vance J, Lam AW, Lesley SA, Zinn K, Garcia KC. Cell. 2020 Aug 20;182(4):1027-1043.e17. doi: 10.1016/j.cell.2020.07.025. PubMed 32822567.
Backbone
  Vector backbone: pD649
  Backbone size w/o insert (bp): 7153
  Vector type: Mammalian Expression
Growth in bacteria
  Bacterial resistance: Ampicillin, 100 μg/mL
  Growth temperature: 37°C
  Growth strain: DH5alpha
  Copy number: High Copy
Gene/Insert
  Gene/Insert name: FAM187A (alt name: F187A)
  Species: H. sapiens (human)
  Insert size (bp): 1077
  Entrez Gene: FAM187A
  Promoter: CMV/SP6
  Tag / fusion protein: COMP5AP-AviTag-9xHis (C terminal on backbone)
  Cloning method: Restriction Enzyme; 5′ cloning site GCGGCCGC (not destroyed); 3′ cloning site GGCGCGCC (not destroyed)
  Sequencing primers: 5′ ATTTAGGTGACACTATAG; 3′ CGTCGCACTCCATCACGGTG
Resource information
  A portion of this plasmid was derived from a plasmid made by: synthesis by ThermoFisher
Terms and licenses: Academic/Nonprofit Terms; Industry Terms: Not Available to Industry
Depositor comments: Some plasmids in this collection may have an IS4-like element ISVsa5 family transposase upstream of the CMV promoter.
How to cite: pD649-HAsp-FAM187A-COMP5AP-AviTag-9xHis was a gift from Chris Garcia (Addgene plasmid # 157366 ; http://n2t.net/addgene:157366 ; RRID:Addgene_157366)
