>Addgene plasmid #157366 | pD649-HAsp-FAM187A-COMP5AP-AviTag-9xHis | depositor partial sequence | sequence record 303842 | insert (extracellular domain)
TTTGAGATCGTGGAAAAAGAGAACATCTTCCAGCGGACCCCTTGTCCTGCCTTCCTGATGTTTGAGAACG
CCGCCTACCTGGCCGACATGAGCTTCGAACTGCCTTGCCACTGCAAGCCCGAAGAGGTGCCAGCCGTCGT
GTGGTTCTATCAGAAGCACCTGGGCAGCAGCCACACCAAGGTGCTGACCGATTTCGACGGCAGAGTGCTG
ACAGAGGCCGCTCAAGTTCGCGTGGGCAGCGATATGCTGACCAGATTCAGCATCAGAATGTTCAGCCTGC
TGGTGTTCAGAGCCCAGAGCGAGGATAGCGGCCTGTACTTCTGTGGCACCAGAAAGGGCGACTACTTCTA
CGCCTACGACGTGGACATCCAGAACAGCGAAGGCATGGTGGCCACATTCCAGGATAAGGGCCAAGAGCCT
TTCGCCGACGAGTACTACGGACATCTGCACGTGTTCACCACCTTTTGGGAGTGGACCCCATGCGACAGAT
GTGGCGTTAGAGGCGAGCAGTGGCGGATCGGCCTGTGTTATCTGCAGAGCCCTGATCTGAGCCCCAGATA
CCTGAAGGCCGTGCCTGATGTGGTGTCCTGTGGAAGCAGAGCCGTGCCTCGGAAGCTGAGAACAAAGGCC
AGAGATCACACCCCTGAGGTGCTCGTGCGAAGCTGTCTGGTGCCTTGCGAAAAGACCAAGACCATCAGAG
AAGGCGTGCTGGCCATCATCAACTACGTGTCCAAAGTGGGCTCCAGACCATGGGTCCCACAGGTGCCAAT
CCAGTTCCACCAGCAGAGACTCGGCCACGGCCTGATCATTTCTTGCCCTGGCGCTAGACCTGAACACGCC
GTGGCTTGGGACAAAGACCGGCAGCACCTGTACAGAACACAGTATCTGAAGGGCGTGAACCGGTCCATGC
GGGTGTTCATCGATCACGGCAACCAGCTGCACATCCGGTTCACCCAGCTGGACGACAGAGGCATCTACTA
CTGTTGGAGACAGGGCGTTCTGGTGGCCGGCTTTAGACTGGGAGTGACCAGCCACGGACACTACCCTGCC
AGCTTCAGCGACCCCGAGACAAGATCT
